>Addgene plasmid | pEntry_MERS-CoV-nsp10 | analyzer sequence | sequence record 327209
CTACCAGCGGTGGTTTGTTTGCCGGATCAAGAGCTACCAACTCTTTTTCCGAAGGTAACTGGCTTCAGCA
GAGCGCAGATACCAAATACTGTCCTTCTAGTGTAGCCGTAGTTAGGCCACCACTTCAAGAACTCTGTAGC
ACCGCCTACATACCTCGCTCTGCTAATCCTGTTACCAGTGGCTGCTGCCAGTGGCGATAAGTCGTGTCTT
ACCGGGTTGGACTCAAGACGATAGTTACCGGATAAGGCGCAGCGGTCGGGCTGAACGGGGGGTTCGTGCA
CACAGCCCAGCTTGGAGCGAACGACCTACACCGAACTGAGATACCTACAGCGTGAGCATTGAGAAAGCGC
CACGCTTCCCGAAGGGAGAAAGGCGGACAGGTATCCGGTAAGCGGCAGGGTCGGAACAGGAGAGCGCACG
AGGGAGCTTCCAGGGGGAAACGCCTGGTATCTTTATAGTCCTGTCGGGTTTCGCCACCTCTGACTTGAGC
GTCGATTTTTGTGATGCTCGTCAGGGGGGCGGAGCCTATGGAAAAACGCCAGCAACGCGGCCTTTTTACG
GTTCCTGGCCTTTTGCTGGCCTTTTGCTCACATGTTCTTTCCTGCGTTATCCCCTGATTCTGTGGATAAC
CGTATTACCGCCTTTGAGTGAGCTGATACCGCTCGCCGCAGCCGAACGACCGAGCGCAGCGAGTCAGTGA
GCGAGGAAGCGGAAGAGCGCCCAATACGCAAACCGCCTCTCCCCGCGCGTTGGCCGATTCATTAATGCAG
CTGGCACGACAGGTTTCCCGACTGGAAAGCGGGCAGTGAGCGCAACGCAATTAATACGCGTACCGCTAGC
CAGGAAGAGTTTGTAGAAACGCAAAAAGGCCATCCGTCAGGATGGCCTTCTGCTTAGTTTGATGCCTGGC
AGTTTATGGCGGGCGTCCTGCCCGCCACCCTCCGGGCCGTTGCTTCACAACGTTCAAATCCGCTCCCGGC
GGATTTGTCCTACTCAGGAGAGCGTTCACCGACAAACAACAGATAAAACGAAAGGCCCAGTCTTCCGACT
GAGCCTTTCGTTTTATTTGATGCCTGGCAGTTCCCTACTCTCGCGTTAACGCTAGCATGGATGTTTTCCC
AGTCACGACGTTGTAAAACGACGGCCAGTCTTAAGCTCGGGCCCCAAATAATGATTTTATTTTGACTGAT
AGTGACCTGTTCGTTGCAACAAATTGATGAGCAATGCTTTTTTATAATGCCAACTTTGTACAAAAAAGCA
GAAGGGCCGTCAAGGCCAGGATCCATGGGATCC
[420 nt withheld, positions 1294-1713]
CTTAATTAAGACGCGATCGCGGCCTCATGGGCCCAGCTTTCTTGTACAAAGTTGGCATTATAAAAAATAA
TTGCTCATCAATTTGTTGCAACGAACAGGTCACTATCAGTCAAAATAAAATCATTATTTGCCATCCAGCT
GATATCCCCTATAGTGAGTCGTATTACATGGTCATAGCTGTTTCCTGGCAGCTCTGGCCCGTGTCTCAAA
ATCTCTGATGTTACATTGCACAAGATAAAAATATATCATCATGCCTCCTCTAGACCAGCCAGGACAGAAA
TGCCTCGACTTCGCTGCTGCCCAAGGTTGCCGGGTGACGCACACCGTGGAAACGGATGAAGGCACGAACC
CAGTGGACATAAGCCTGTTCGGTTCGTAAGCTGTAATGCAAGTAGCGTATGCGCTCACGCAACTGGTCCA
GAACCTTGACCGAACGCAGCGGTGGTAACGGCGCAGTGGCGGTTTTCATGGCTTGTTATGACTGTTTTTT
TGGGGTACAGTCTATGCCTCGGGCATCCAAGCAGCAAGCGCGTTACGCCGTGGGTCGATGTTTGATGTTA
TGGAGCAGCAACGATGTTACGCAGCAGGGCAGTCGCCCTAAAACAAAGTTAAACATCATGAGGGAAGCGG
TGATCGCCGAAGTATCGACTCAACTATCAGAGGTAGTTGGCGTCATCGAGCGCCATCTCGAACCGACGTT
GCTGGCCGTACATTTGTACGGCTCCGCAGTGGATGGCGGCCTGAAGCCACACAGTGATATTGATTTGCTG
GTTACGGTGACCGTAAGGCTTGATGAAACAACGCGGCGAGCTTTGATCAACGACCTTTTGGAAACTTCGG
CTTCCCCTGGAGAGAGCGAGATTCTCCGCGCTGTAGAAGTCACCATTGTTGTGCACGACGACATCATTCC
GTGGCGTTATCCAGCTAAGCGCGAACTGCAATTTGGAGAATGGCAGCGCAATGACATTCTTGCAGGTATC
TTCGAGCCAGCCACGATCGACATTGATCTGGCTATCTTGCTGACAAAAGCAAGAGAACATAGCGTTGCCT
TGGTAGGTCCAGCGGCGGAGGAACTCTTTGATCCGGTTCCTGAACAGGATCTATTTGAGGCGCTAAATGA
AACCTTAACGCTATGGAACTCGCCGCCCGACTGGGCTGGCGATGAGCGAAATGTAGTGCTTACGTTGTCC
CGCATTTGGTACAGCGCAGTAACCGGCAAAATCGCGCCGAAGGATGTCGCTGCCGACTGGGCAATGGAGC
GCCTGCCGGCCCAGTATCAGCCCGTCATACTTGAAGCTAGACAGGCTTATCTTGGACAAGAAGAAGATCG
CTTGGCCTCGCGCGCAGATCAGTTGGAAGAATTTGTCCACTACGTGAAAGGCGAGATCACCAAGGTAGTC
GGCAAATAACCCTCGAGCCACCCATGACCAAAATCCCTTAACGTGAGTTACGCGTCGTTCCACTGAGCGT
CAGACCCCGTAGAAAAGATCAAAGGATCTTCTTGAGATCCTTTTTTTCTGCGCGTAATCTGCTGCTTGCA
AACAAAAAAACCACCG
Features (pLannotate 1.2.2; 12 found; start..end, strand, type, name):
    717..809     +  CDS            lacI (fragment): lac repressor; lacI; The lac repressor binds to the lac operator to inhibit transcription in E. coli. This inhibition can be relieved by adding lactose or isopropyl-β-D-thiogalactopyranoside (IPTG).
    864..891     -  terminator     rrnB T2 terminator: transcription terminator T2 from the E. coli rrnB gene
   1023..1066    +  terminator     rrnB T1 terminator: Escherichia coli rrnB; transcription terminator T1 from the E. coli rrnB gene
   1113..1149    -  CDS            lacZα (fragment): LacZα fragment of β-galactosidase; lacZ fragment
   1165..1261    +  protein_bind   attL1: mutant version of attL; recombination site for the Gateway® LR reaction LR Clonase™
   1294..1713    +  CDS            R1A_MERS1 (fragment) (sequence withheld): Experimental evidence at protein level: Swiss-Prot protein existence level 1. [Non-structural protein 10]: Plays a pivotal role in viral transcription by stimulating both nsp14 3'-5' exoribonuclease and nsp16 2'-O-methyltransferase activities. Therefore plays an essential role in viral mRNAs cap methylation. From Middle East respiratory syndrome-related coronavirus (isolate United Kingdom/H123990006/2012) (MERS-CoV) (Betacoronavirus England 1).
   1745..1843    -  protein_bind   attL2: mutant version of attL; recombination site for the Gateway® LR reaction LR Clonase™
   1861..1879    -  promoter       T7 promoter: promoter for bacteriophage T7 RNA polymerase
   2069..2092    +  promoter       Pc promoter (fragment): intI1 (promoter lies within the coding sequence); class 1 integron promoter
   2268..2324    +  CDS            GmR (fragment): gentamycin acetyltransferase; aacC1; confers resistance to gentamycin
   2331..3122    +  CDS            SmR: aminoglycoside adenylyltransferase (Murphy, 1985); aadA; confers resistance to spectinomycin and streptomycin
   3215..534     +  rep_origin     ori (across the origin): high-copy-number ColE1/pMB1/pBR322/pUC origin of replication
